Addgene plasmid #152334: pGBW-m4133701
Purpose: Mammalian expression plasmid for SARS-CoV-2 ORF7a protein
Depositing lab: Ginkgo Bioworks & Benjie Chen. Depositing organization: Ginkgo Bioworks.
Backbone
  Vector backbone: pTwist_CMV_6
  Backbone size w/o insert (bp): 4180
  Vector type: Mammalian Expression
Growth in bacteria
  Bacterial resistance: Ampicillin, 100 μg/mL
  Growth temperature: 37°C
  Growth strain: DH5alpha
  Copy number: High Copy
Gene/Insert
  Gene/Insert name: SARS-CoV-2 ORF7a protein
  Species: Severe acute respiratory syndrome coronavirus 2
  Insert size (bp): 359
  Mutation: wt
  Entrez Gene: ORF7a (a.k.a. GU280_gp07)
  Promoter: CMV
  Tag / fusion protein: Cleavable TEV;CBP (C terminal on backbone)
  Cloning method: Unknown
Resource information
  A portion of this plasmid was derived from a plasmid made by: GinkgoBioworks
Depositor comments: NCBI reference sequence: YP_009724395.1
How to cite: pGBW-m4133701 was a gift from Ginkgo Bioworks & Benjie Chen (Addgene plasmid # 152334 ; http://n2t.net/addgene:152334 ; RRID:Addgene_152334)
