[The description below was written by a language model from this plasmid's Addgene catalogue record and pLannotate feature annotations shown in this document.]
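Description:
pGBW-m4133701 is a mammalian expression plasmid built on the pTwist_CMV_6 backbone that carries the wild-type ORF7a coding sequence of SARS-CoV-2. It is propagated in E. coli as a high-copy plasmid through a ColE1/pUC-type origin of replication and selected with ampicillin via a full-length β-lactamase (AmpR) gene. The annotation also picks up a short, separate β-lactamase fragment that appears to be a backbone remnant. No mammalian selection marker is recorded, so the plasmid appears suited to transient transfection.

The ORF7a open reading frame lies downstream of the human cytomegalovirus immediate-early enhancer and promoter elements. The feature table annotates these as the CMV enhancer, a small CMV promoter fragment and a truncated CMVd2-type promoter, rather than as a single full-length promoter. According to the catalogue entry, the backbone supplies a C-terminal tag made of a TEV protease cleavage site followed by a calmodulin-binding peptide (CBP). The annotation detects only a short CBP fragment just after the ORF and does not mark the TEV site. Such a tag allows calcium-dependent capture on calmodulin resin and removal of the tag by TEV cleavage.

An SV40 polyadenylation signal follows the cassette, although it is annotated on the opposite strand. The expression unit is flanked by 5' and 3' β-globin insulator elements, T7 and rrnG transcription terminators, and an upstream synthetic poly(A) signal, which help isolate it from read-through transcription from the rest of the plasmid.

ORF7a is an accessory protein described as an antagonist of host tetherin (BST2). The construct is intended for expressing tagged ORF7a in mammalian cells, and the affinity tag would suit purification or interaction studies, though the record does not specify particular applications.
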