Features (pLannotate 1.2.2; 17 found; start..end, strand, type, name):
      5..367     +  CDS            NS7A_SARS2: Experimental evidence at protein level: Swiss-Prot protein existence level 1. Plays a role as antagonist of host tetherin (BST2), disrupting its antiviral effect. Acts by binding to BST2 thereby interfering with its glycosylation. May suppress small interfering RNA (siRNA). May bind to host ITGAL, thereby playing a role in attachment or modulation of leukocytes. From Severe acute respiratory syndrome coronavirus 2 (2019-nCoV) (SARS-CoV-2).
    395..411     +  CDS            CBP (fragment): calmodulin-binding peptide derived from skeletal muscle myosin light chain kinase; binds calmodulin with nanomolar affinity in the presence of calcium
    519..640     -  polyA_signal   SV40 poly(A) signal: SV40 polyadenylation signal
    663..732     -  CDS            large T antigen (fragment): large T antigen from SV40 (simian virus 40)
    755..801     +  terminator     T7 terminator: transcription terminator for bacteriophage T7 RNA polymerase
    831..967     +  terminator     rrnG terminator: transcription terminator from the E. coli ribosomal RNA rrnG operon (Albrechtsen et al., 1991)
   1012..1083    +  misc_feature   3' β-globin insulator: insulator downstream of the human β-globin locus (Farrell et al., 2002)
   1309..1897    -  rep_origin     ori: high-copy-number ColE1/pMB1/pBR322/pUC origin of replication
   2069..2133    -  CDS            bla(M) (fragment): β-lactamase lacking the signal sequence; bla(M); allows cytosolic expression of β-lactamase
   2643..3503    +  CDS            AmpR: β-lactamase; bla; confers resistance to ampicillin, carbenicillin, and related antibiotics
   3516..3652    +  terminator     rrnG terminator: transcription terminator from the E. coli ribosomal RNA rrnG operon (Albrechtsen et al., 1991)
   3804..3875    +  misc_feature   5' β-globin insulator: insulator upstream of the human β-globin locus (Farrell et al., 2002)
   3880..3926    -  terminator     T7 terminator: transcription terminator for bacteriophage T7 RNA polymerase
   3944..3992    -  polyA_signal   poly(A) signal: synthetic polyadenylation signal
   4073..4376    +  enhancer       CMV enhancer: human cytomegalovirus immediate early enhancer
   4449..4466    -  promoter       CMV promoter (fragment): human cytomegalovirus (CMV) immediate early promoter
   4529..4580    +  promoter       CMVd2 promoter: truncated human cytomegalovirus (CMV) immediate early promoter that yields moderately reduced expression relative to the full-length promoter
>Addgene plasmid #152334 | pGBW-m4133701 | depositor full sequence | sequence record 295346 | Full Sequence
CACCATGAAGATCATTTTGTTCCTGGCTCTTATAACTCTCGCCACCTGTGAGCTGTACCACTATCAGGAA
TGCGTTAGGGGTACGACAGTGCTCTTAAAAGAGCCTTGCTCATCGGGCACCTATGAAGGGAATAGCCCGT
TTCATCCCCTGGCAGATAACAAGTTTGCGCTAACATGTTTCAGTACTCAATTTGCCTTCGCTTGCCCAGA
CGGAGTCAAACACGTATACCAGCTGAGAGCACGGTCTGTCTCCCCCAAGTTATTCATCCGCCAGGAGGAA
GTGCAAGAGCTCTACAGCCCAATTTTTCTTATAGTTGCCGCTATCGTGTTCATTACCCTGTGTTTTACTC
TCAAACGTAAGACAGAAGAAAACCTTTACTTTCAGTCGAAGAGGCGATGGAAAAAGAATTTTATCGCGGT
GAGTGCAGCCAACAGATTCAAAAAGATATCCTCGTCTGGTGCCCTCTAAGCTAGCTTGACTGACTGAGAT
ACAGCGTACCTTCAGCTCACAGACATGATAAGATACATTGATGAGTTTGGACAAACCACAACTAGAATGC
AGTGAAAAAAATGCTTTATTTGTGAAATTTGTGATGCTATTGCTTTATTTGTAACCATTATAAGCTGCAA
TAAACAAGTTAACAACAACAATTGCATTCATTTTATGTTTCAGGTTCAGGGGGAGGTGTGGGAGGTTTTT
TAAAGCAAGTAAAACCTCTACAAATGTGGTATTGGCCCATCTCTATCGGTATCGTAGCATAACCCCTTGG
GGCCTCTAAACGGGTCTTGAGGGGTTTTTTGTGCCCCTCGGGCCGGATTGCTATCTACCGGCATTGGCGC
AGAAAAAAATGCCTGATGCGACGCTGCGCGTCTTATACTCCCACATATGCCAGATTCAGCAACGGATACG
GCTTCCCCAACTTGCCCACTTCCATACGTGTCCTCCTTACCAGAAATTTATCCTTAAGGTCGTCAGCTAT
CCTGCAGGCGATCTCTCGATTTCGATCAAGACATTCCTTTAATGGTCTTTTCTGGACACCACTAGGGGTC
AGAAGTAGTTCATCAAACTTTCTTCCCTCCCTAATCTCATTGGTTACCTTGGGCTATCGAAACTTAATTA
ACCAGTCAAGTCAGCTACTTGGCGAGATCGACTTGTCTGGGTTTCGACTACGCTCAGAATTGCGTCAGTC
AAGTTCGATCTGGTCCTTGCTATTGCACCCGTTCTCCGATTACGAGTTTCATTTAAATCATGTGAGCAAA
AGGCCAGCAAAAGGCCAGGAACCGTAAAAAGGCCGCGTTGCTGGCGTTTTTCCATAGGCTCCGCCCCCCT
GACGAGCATCACAAAAATCGACGCTCAAGTCAGAGGTGGCGAAACCCGACAGGACTATAAAGATACCAGG
CGTTTCCCCCTGGAAGCTCCCTCGTGCGCTCTCCTGTTCCGACCCTGCCGCTTACCGGATACCTGTCCGC
CTTTCTCCCTTCGGGAAGCGTGGCGCTTTCTCATAGCTCACGCTGTAGGTATCTCAGTTCGGTGTAGGTC
GTTCGCTCCAAGCTGGGCTGTGTGCACGAACCCCCCGTTCAGCCCGACCGCTGCGCCTTATCCGGTAACT
ATCGTCTTGAGTCCAACCCGGTAAGACACGACTTATCGCCACTGGCAGCAGCCACTGGTAACAGGATTAG
CAGAGCGAGGTATGTAGGCGGTGCTACAGAGTTCTTGAAGTGGTGGCCTAACTACGGCTACACTAGAAGA
ACAGTATTTGGTATCTGCGCTCTGCTGAAGCCAGTTACCTTCGGAAAAAGAGTTGGTAGCTCTTGATCCG
GCAAACAAACCACCGCTGGTAGCGGTGGTTTTTTTGTTTGCAAGCAGCAGATTACGCGCAGAAAAAAAGG
ATCTCAAGAAGATCCTTTGATCTTTTCTACGGGGTCTGACGCTCAGTGGAACGAAAACTCACGTTAAGGG
ATTTTGGTCATGAGATTATCAAAAAGGATCTTCACCTAGATCCTTTTAAATTAAAAATGAAGTTTTAAAT
CAATCTAAAGTATATATGAGTAAACTTGGTCTGACAGTTACCAATGCTTAATCAGTGAGGCACCTATCTC
AGCGATCTGTCTATTTCGTTCATCCATAGTTGCATTTAAATTTCCGAACTCTCCAAGGCCCTCGTCGGAA
AATCTTCAAACCTTTCGTCCGATCCATCTTGCAGGCTACCTCTCGAACGAACTATCGCAAGTCTCTTGGC
CGGCCTTGCGCCTTGGCTATTGCTTGGCAGCGCCTATCGCCAGGTATTACTCCAATCCCGAATATCCGAG
ATCGGGATCACCCGAGAGAAGTTCAACCTACATCCTCAATCCCGATCTATCCGAGATCCGAGGAATATCG
AAATCGGGGCGCGCCTGGTGTACCGAGAACGATCCTCTCAGTGCGAGTCTCGACGATCCATATCGTTGCT
TGGCAGTCAGCCAGTCGGAATCCAGCTTGGGACCCAGGAAGTCCAATCGTCAGATATTGTACTCAAGCCT
GGTCACGGCAGCGTACCGATCTGTTTAAACCTAGATATTGATAGTCTGATCGGTCAACGTATAATCGAGT
CCTAGCTTTTGCAAACATCTATCAAGAGACAGGATCAGCAGGAGGCTTTCGCATGAGTATTCAACATTTC
CGTGTCGCCCTTATTCCCTTTTTTGCGGCATTTTGCCTTCCTGTTTTTGCTCACCCAGAAACGCTGGTGA
AAGTAAAAGATGCTGAAGATCAGTTGGGTGCGCGAGTGGGTTACATCGAACTGGATCTCAACAGCGGTAA
GATCCTTGAGAGTTTTCGCCCCGAAGAACGCTTTCCAATGATGAGCACTTTTAAAGTTCTGCTATGTGGC
GCGGTATTATCCCGTATTGACGCCGGGCAAGAGCAACTCGGTCGCCGCATACACTATTCTCAGAATGACT
TGGTTGAGTATTCACCAGTCACAGAAAAGCATCTTACGGATGGCATGACAGTAAGAGAATTATGCAGTGC
TGCCATAACCATGAGTGATAACACTGCGGCCAACTTACTTCTGACAACGATTGGAGGACCGAAGGAGCTA
ACCGCTTTTTTGCACAACATGGGGGATCATGTAACTCGCCTTGATCGTTGGGAACCGGAGCTGAATGAAG
CCATACCAAACGACGAGCGTGACACCACGATGCCTGTAGCAATGGCAACAACCTTGCGTAAACTATTAAC
TGGCGAACTACTTACTCTAGCTTCCCGGCAACAGTTGATAGACTGGATGGAGGCGGATAAAGTTGCAGGA
CCACTTCTGCGCTCGGCCCTTCCGGCTGGCTGGTTTATTGCTGATAAATCTGGAGCCGGTGAGCGTGGGT
CTCGCGGTATCATTGCAGCACTGGGGCCAGATGGTAAGCCCTCCCGTATCGTAGTTATCTACACGACGGG
GAGTCAGGCAACTATGGATGAACGAAATAGACAGATCGCTGAGATAGGTGCCTCACTGATTAAGCATTGG
TAACCGATTCTAGGTGCATTGGCGCAGAAAAAAATGCCTGATGCGACGCTGCGCGTCTTATACTCCCACA
TATGCCAGATTCAGCAACGGATACGGCTTCCCCAACTTGCCCACTTCCATACGTGTCCTCCTTACCAGAA
ATTTATCCTTAAGATCCCGAATCGTTTAAACTCGACTCTGGCTCTATCGAATCTCCGTCGTTTCGAGCTT
ACGCGAACAGCCGTGGCGCTCATTTGCTCGTCGGGCATCGAATCTCGTCAGCTATCGTCAGCTTACCTTT
TTGGCAGCGATCGCGGCTCCCGACATCTTGGACCATTAGCTCCACAGGTATCTTCTTCCCTCTAGTGGTC
ATAACAGCAGCTTCAGCTACCTCTCAATTCAAAAAACCCCTCAAGACCCGTTTAGAGGCCCCAAGGGGTT
ATGCTATCAATCGTTGCGTTACACACACAAAAAACCAACACACATCCATCTTCGATGGATAGCGATTTTA
TTATCTAACTGCTGATCGAGTGTAGCCAGATCTAGTAATCAATTACGGGGTCATTAGTTCATAGCCCATA
TATGGAGTTCCGCGTTACATAACTTACGGTAAATGGCCCGCCTGGCTGACCGCCCAACGACCCCCGCCCA
TTGACGTCAATAATGACGTATGTTCCCATAGTAACGCCAATAGGGACTTTCCATTGACGTCAATGGGTGG
AGTATTTACGGTAAACTGCCCACTTGGCAGTACATCAAGTGTATCATATGCCAAGTACGCCCCCTATTGA
CGTCAATGACGGTAAATGGCCCGCCTGGCATTATGCCCAGTACATGACCTTATGGGACTTTCCTACTTGG
CAGTACATCTACGTATTAGTCATCGCTATTACCATGCTGATGCGGTTTTGGCAGTACATCAATGGGCGTG
GATAGCGGTTTGACTCACGGGGATTTCCAAGTCTCCACCCCATTGACGTCAATGGGAGTTTGTTTTGGCA
CCAAAATCAACGGGACTTTCCAAAATGTCGTAACAACTCCGCCCCATTGACGCAAATGGGCGGTAGGCGT
GTACGGTGGGAGGTCTATATAAGCAGAGCTGGTTTAGTGAACCGTCAGATCAGATCTTTGTCGATCCTAC
CATCCACTCGACACACCCGCCAGCGGCCGC
